>Addgene plasmid #76208 | SGK2 gRNA (BRDN0001149504) | addgene full sequence | sequence record 185394 | Addgene Assembled Sequence
CCCGGGTGCAAAGATGGATAAAGTTTTAAACAGAGAGGAATCTTTGCAGCTAATGGACCTTCTAGGTCTT
GAAAGGAGTGGGAATTGGCTCCGGTGCCCGTCAGTGGGCAGAGCGCACATCGCCCACAGTCCCCGAGAAG
TTGGGGGGAGGGGTCGGCAATTGATCCGGTGCCTAGAGAAGGTGGCGCGGGGTAAACTGGGAAAGTGATG
TCGTGTACTGGCTCCGCCTTTTTCCCGAGGGTGGGGGAGAACCGTATATAAGTGCAGTAGTCGCCGTGAA
CGTTCTTTTTCGCAACGGGTTTGCCGCCAGAACACAGGTAAGTGCCGTGTGTGGTTCCCGCGGGCCTGGC
CTCTTTACGGGTTATGGCCCTTGCGTGCCTTGAATTACTTCCACCTGGCTGCAGTACGTGATTCTTGATC
CCGAGCTTCGGGTTGGAAGTGGGTGGGAGAGTTCGAGGCCTTGCGCTTAAGGAGCCCCTTCGCCTCGTGC
TTGAGTTGAGGCCTGGCCTGGGCGCTGGGGCCGCCGCGTGCGAATCTGGTGGCACCTTCGCGCCTGTCTC
GCTGCTTTCGATAAGTCTCTAGCCATTTAAAATTTTTGATGACCTGCTGCGACGCTTTTTTTCTGGCAAG
ATAGTCTTGTAAATGCGGGCCAAGATCTGCACACTGGTATTTCGGTTTTTGGGGCCGCGGGCGGCGACGG
GGCCCGTGCGTCCCAGCGCACATGTTCGGCGAGGCGGGGCCTGCGAGCGCGGCCACCGAGAATCGGACGG
GGGTAGTCTCAAGCTGGCCGGCCTGCTCTGGTGCCTGGCCTCGCGCCGCCGTGTATCGCCCCGCCCTGGG
CGGCAAGGCTGGCCCGGTCGGCACCAGTTGCGTGAGCGGAAAGATGGCCGCTTCCCGGCCCTGCTGCAGG
GAGCTCAAAATGGAGGACGCGGCGCTCGGGAGAGCGGGCGGGTGAGTCACCCACACAAAGGAAAAGGGCC
TTTCCGTCCTCAGCCGTCGCTTCATGTGACTCCACGGAGTACCGGGCGCCGTCCAGGCACCTCGATTAGT
TCTCGAGCTTTTGGAGTACGTCGTCTTTAGGTTGGGGGGAGGGGTTTTATGCGATGGAGTTTCCCCACAC
TGAGTGGGTGGAGACTGAAGTTAGGCCAGCTTGGCACTTGATGTAATTCTCCTTGGAATTTGCCCTTTTT
GAGTTTGGATCTTGGTTCATTCTCAAGCCTCAGACAGTGGTTCAAAGTTTTTTTCTTCCATTTCAGGTGT
CGTGACGTACGGCCACCATGACCGAGTACAAGCCCACGGTGCGCCTCGCCACCCGCGACGACGTCCCCAG
GGCCGTACGCACCCTCGCCGCCGCGTTCGCCGACTACCCCGCCACGCGCCACACCGTCGATCCGGACCGC
CACATCGAGCGGGTCACCGAGCTGCAAGAACTCTTCCTCACGCGCGTCGGGCTCGACATCGGCAAGGTGT
GGGTCGCGGACGACGGCGCCGCCGTGGCGGTCTGGACCACGCCGGAGAGCGTCGAAGCGGGGGCGGTGTT
CGCCGAGATCGGCCCGCGCATGGCCGAGTTGAGCGGTTCCCGGCTGGCCGCGCAGCAACAGATGGAAGGC
CTCCTGGCGCCGCACCGGCCCAAGGAGCCCGCGTGGTTCCTGGCCACCGTCGGAGTCTCGCCCGACCACC
AGGGCAAGGGTCTGGGCAGCGCCGTCGTGCTCCCCGGAGTGGAGGCGGCCGAGCGCGCCGGGGTGCCCGC
CTTCCTGGAGACCTCCGCGCCCCGCAACCTCCCCTTCTACGAGCGGCTCGGCTTCACCGTCACCGCCGAC
GTCGAGGTGCCCGAAGGACCGCGCACCTGGTGCATGACCCGCAAGCCCGGTGCCTGAACGCGTTAAGTCG
ACAATCAACCTCTGGATTACAAAATTTGTGAAAGATTGACTGGTATTCTTAACTATGTTGCTCCTTTTAC
GCTATGTGGATACGCTGCTTTAATGCCTTTGTATCATGCTATTGCTTCCCGTATGGCTTTCATTTTCTCC
TCCTTGTATAAATCCTGGTTGCTGTCTCTTTATGAGGAGTTGTGGCCCGTTGTCAGGCAACGTGGCGTGG
TGTGCACTGTGTTTGCTGACGCAACCCCCACTGGTTGGGGCATTGCCACCACCTGTCAGCTCCTTTCCGG
GACTTTCGCTTTCCCCCTCCCTATTGCCACGGCGGAACTCATCGCCGCCTGCCTTGCCCGCTGCTGGACA
GGGGCTCGGCTGTTGGGCACTGACAATTCCGTGGTGTTGTCGGGGAAATCATCGTCCTTTCCTTGGCTGC
TCGCCTGTGTTGCCACCTGGATTCTGCGCGGGACGTCCTTCTGCTACGTCCCTTCGGCCCTCAATCCAGC
GGACCTTCCTTCCCGCGGCCTGCTGCCGGCTCTGCGGCCTCTTCCGCGTCTTCGCCTTCGCCCTCAGACG
AGTCGGATCTCCCTTTGGGCCGCCTCCCCGCGTCGACTTTAAGACCAATGACTTACAAGGCAGCTGTAGA
TCTTAGCCACTTTTTAAAAGAAAAGGGGGGACTGGAAGGGCTAATTCACTCCCAACGAAGACAAGATCTG
CTTTTTGCTTGTACTGGGTCTCTCTGGTTAGACCAGATCTGAGCCTGGGAGCTCTCTGGCTAACTAGGGA
ACCCACTGCTTAAGCCTCAATAAAGCTTGCCTTGAGTGCTTCAAGTAGTGTGTGCCCGTCTGTTGTGTGA
CTCTGGTAACTAGAGATCCCTCAGACCCTTTTAGTCAGTGTGGAAAATCTCTAGCAGTACGTATAGTAGT
TCATGTCATCTTATTATTCAGTATTTATAACTTGCAAAGAAATGAATATCAGAGAGTGAGAGGAACTTGT
TTATTGCAGCTTATAATGGTTACAAATAAAGCAATAGCATCACAAATTTCACAAATAAAGCATTTTTTTC
ACTGCATTCTAGTTGTGGTTTGTCCAAACTCATCAATGTATCTTATCATGTCTGGCTCTAGCTATCCCGC
CCCTAACTCCGCCCATCCCGCCCCTAACTCCGCCCAGTTCCGCCCATTCTCCGCCCCATGGCTGACTAAT
TTTTTTTATTTATGCAGAGGCCGAGGCCGCCTCGGCCTCTGAGCTATTCCAGAAGTAGTGAGGAGGCTTT
TTTGGAGGCCTAGGGACGTACCCAATTCGCCCTATAGTGAGTCGTATTACGCGCGCTCACTGGCCGTCGT
TTTACAACGTCGTGACTGGGAAAACCCTGGCGTTACCCAACTTAATCGCCTTGCAGCACATCCCCCTTTC
GCCAGCTGGCGTAATAGCGAAGAGGCCCGCACCGATCGCCCTTCCCAACAGTTGCGCAGCCTGAATGGCG
AATGGG
[124 nt withheld, positions 3367-3490]
C
[91 nt withheld, positions 3492-3582]
A
[49 nt withheld, positions 3584-3632]
CCTTTGACGTTGGAGTCCACGTTCTTT
[37 nt withheld, positions 3660-3696]
ACCCTATCTCGGTCTATTCTTTTGATTTATAAGGGATTTTGCCGATTTCGGCCTATTGGTTAAAAAATGA
GCTGATTTAACAAAAATTTAACGCGAATTTTAACAAAATATTAACGCTTACAATTTAGGTGGCACTTTTC
GGGGAAATGTGCGCGGAACCCCTATTTGTTTATTTTTCTAAATACATTCAAATATGTATCCGCTCATGAG
ACAATAACCCTGATAAATGCTTCAATAATATTGAAAAAGGAAGAGTATGAGTATTCAACATTTCCGTGTC
GCCCTTATTCCCTTTTTTGCGGCATTTTGCCTTCCTGTTTTTGCTCACCCAGAAACGCTGGTGAAAGTAA
AAGATGCTGAAGATCAGTTGGGTGCACGAGTGGGTTACATCGAACTGGATCTCAACAGCGGTAAGATCCT
TGAGAGTTTTCGCCCCGAAGAACGTTTTCCAATGATGAGCACTTTTAAAGTTCTGCTATGTGGCGCGGTA
TTATCCCGTATTGACGCCGGGCAAGAGCAACTCGGTCGCCGCATACACTATTCTCAGAATGACTTGGTTG
AGTACTCACCAGTCACAGAAAAGCATCTTACGGATGGCATGACAGTAAGAGAATTATGCAGTGCTGCCAT
AACCATGAGTGATAACACTGCGGCCAACTTACTTCTGACAACGATCGGAGGACCGAAGGAGCTAACCGCT
TTTTTGCACAACATGGGGGATCATGTAACTCGCCTTGATCGTTGGGAACCGGAGCTGAATGAAGCCATAC
CAAACGACGAGCGTGACACCACGATGCCTGTAGCAATGGCAACAACGTTGCGCAAACTATTAACTGGCGA
ACTACTTACTCTAGCTTCCCGGCAACAATTAATAGACTGGATGGAGGCGGATAAAGTTGCAGGACCACTT
CTGCGCTCGGCCCTTCCGGCTGGCTGGTTTATTGCTGATAAATCTGGAGCCGGTGAGCGTGGGTCTCGCG
GTATCATTGCAGCACTGGGGCCAGATGGTAAGCCCTCCCGTATCGTAGTTATCTACACGACGGGGAGTCA
GGCAACTATGGATGAACGAAATAGACAGATCGCTGAGATAGGTGCCTCACTGATTAAGCATTGGTAACTG
TCAGACCAAGTTTACTCATATATACTTTAGATTGATTTAAAACTTCATTTTTAATTTAAAAGGATCTAGG
TGAAGATCCTTTTTGATAATCTCATGACCAAAATCCCTTAACGTGAGTTTTCGTTCCACTGAGCGTCAGA
CCCCGTAGAAAAGATCAAAGGATCTTCTTGAGATCCTTTTTTTCTGCGCGTAATCTGCTGCTTGCAAACA
AAAAAACCACCGCTACCAGCGGTGGTTTGTTTGCCGGATCAAGAGCTACCAACTCTTTTTCCGAAGGTAA
CTGGCTTCAGCAGAGCGCAGATACCAAATACTGTTCTTCTAGTGTAGCCGTAGTTAGGCCACCACTTCAA
GAACTCTGTAGCACCGCCTACATACCTCGCTCTGCTAATCCTGTTACCAGTGGCTGCTGCCAGTGGCGAT
AAGTCGTGTCTTACCGGGTTGGACTCAAGACGATAGTTACCGGATAAGGCGCAGCGGTCGGGCTGAACGG
GGGGTTCGTGCACACAGCCCAGCTTGGAGCGAACGACCTACACCGAACTGAGATACCTACAGCGTGAGCT
ATGAGAAAGCGCCACGCTTCCCGAAGGGAGAAAGGCGGACAGGTATCCGGTAAGCGGCAGGGTCGGAACA
GGAGAGCGCACGAGGGAGCTTCCAGGGGGAAACGCCTGGTATCTTTATAGTCCTGTCGGGTTTCGCCACC
TCTGACTTGAGCGTCGATTTTTGTGATGCTCGTCAGGGGGGCGGAGCCTATGGAAAAACGCCAGCAACGC
GGCCTTTTTACGGTTCCTGGCCTTTTGCTGGCCTTTTGCTCACATGTTCTTTCCTGCGTTATCCCCTGAT
TCTGTGGATAACCGTATTACCGCCTTTGAGTGAGCTGATACCGCTCGCCGCAGCCGAACGACCGAGCGCA
GCGAGTCAGTGAGCGAGGAAGCGGAAGAGCGCCCAATACGCAAACCGCCTCTCCCCGCGCGTTGGCCGAT
TCATTAATGCAGCTGGCACGACAGGTTTCCCGACTGGAAAGCGGGCAGTGAGCGCAACGCAATTAATGTG
AGTTAGCTCACTCATTAGGCACCCCAGGCTTTACACTTTATGCTTCCGGCTCGTATGTTGTGTGGAATTG
TGAGCGGATAACAATTTCACACAGGAAACAGCTATGACCATGATTACGCCAAGCGCGCAATTAACCCTCA
CTAAAGGGAACAAAAGCTGGAGCTGCAAGCTTAATGTAGTCTTATGCAATACTCTTGTAGTCTTGCAACA
TGGTAACGATGAGTTAGCAACATGCCTTACAAGGAGAGAAAAAGCACCGTGCATGCCGATTGGTGGAAGT
AAGGTGGTACGATCGTGCCTTATTAGGAAGGCAACAGACGGGTCTGACATGGATTGGACGAACCACTGAA
TTGCCGCATTGCAGAGATATTGTATTTAAGTGCCTAGCTCGATACATAAACGGGTCTCTCTGGTTAGACC
AGATCTGAGCCTGGGAGCTCTCTGGCTAACTAGGGAACCCACTGCTTAAGCCTCAATAAAGCTTGCCTTG
AGTGCTTCAAGTAGTGTGTGCCCGTCTGTTGTGTGACTCTGGTAACTAGAGATCCCTCAGACCCTTTTAG
TCAGTGTGGAAAATCTCTAGCAGTGGCGCCCGAACAGGGACTTGAAAGCGAAAGGGAAACCAGAGGAGCT
CTCTCGACGCAGGACTCGGCTTGCTGAAGCGCGCACGGCAAGAGGCGAGGGGCGGCGACTGGTGAGTACG
CCAAAAATTTTGACTAGCGGAGGCTAGAAGGAGAGAGATGGGTGCGAGAGCGTCAGTATTAAGCGGGGGA
GAATTAGATCGCGATGGGAAAAAATTCGGTTAAGGCCAGGGGGAAAGAAAAAATATAAATTAAAACATAT
AGTATGGGCAAGCAGGGAGCTAGAACGATTCGCAGTTAATCCTGGCCTGTTAGAAACATCAGAAGGCTGT
AGACAAATACTGGGACAGCTACAACCATCCCTTCAGACAGGATCAGAAGAACTTAGATCATTATATAATA
CAGTAGCAACCCTCTATTGTGTGCATCAAAGGATAGAGATAAAAGACACCAAGGAAGCTTTAGACAAGAT
AGAGGAAGAGCAAAACAAAAGTAAGACCACCGCACAGCAAGCGGCCGCTGATCTTCAGACCTGGAGGAGG
AGATATGAGGGACAATTGGAGAAGTGAATTATATAAATATAAAGTAGTAAAAATTGAACCATTAGGAGTA
GCACCCACCAAGGCAAAGAGAAGAGTGGTGCAGAGAGAAAAAAGAGCAGTGGGAATAGGAGCTTTGTTCC
TTGGGTTCTTGGGAGCAGCAGGAAGCACTATGGGCGCAGCGTCAATGACGCTGACGGTACAGGCCAGACA
ATTATTGTCTGGTATAGTGCAGCAGCAGAACAATTTGCTGAGGGCTATTGAGGCGCAACAGCATCTGTTG
CAACTCACAGTCTGGGGCATCAAGCAGCTCCAGGCAAGAATCCTGGCTGTGGAAAGATACCTAAAGGATC
AACAGCTCCTGGGGATTTGGGGTTGCTCTGGAAAACTCATTTGCACCACTGCTGTGCCTTGGAATGCTAG
TTGGAGTAATAAATCTCTGGAACAGATTTGGAATCACACGACCTGGATGGAGTGGGACAGAGAAATTAAC
AATTACACAAGCTTAATACACTCCTTAATTGAAGAATCGCAAAACCAGCAAGAAAAGAATGAACAAGAAT
TATTGGAATTAGATAAATGGGCAAGTTTGTGGAATTGGTTTAACATAACAAATTGGCTGTGGTATATAAA
ATTATTCATAATGATAGTAGGAGGCTTGGTAGGTTTAAGAATAGTTTTTGCTGTACTTTCTATAGTGAAT
AGAGTTAGGCAGGGATATTCACCATTATCGTTTCAGACCCACCTCCCAACCCCGAGGGGACCCAGAGAGG
GCCTATTTCCCATGATTCCTTCATATTTGCATATACGATACAAGGCTGTTAGAGAGATAATTAGAATTAA
TTTGACTGTAAACACAAAGATATTAGTACAAAATACGTGACGTAGAAAGTAATAATTTCTTGGGTAGTTT
GCAGTTTTAAAATTATGTTTTAAAATGGACTATCATATGCTTACCGTAACTTGAAAGTATTTCGATTTCT
TGGCTTTATATATCTTGTGGAAAGGACGAAACACCGAGAGCCTTATGATCGAGCAGGTTTTAGAGCTAGA
AATAGCAAGTTAAAATAAGGCTAGTCCGTTATCAACTTGAAAAAGTGGCACCGAGTCGGTGCTTTTTTAA
GCTTGGCGTAACTAGATCTTGAGACAAATGGCAGTATTCATCCACAATTTTAAAAGAAAAGGGGGGATTG
GGGGGTACAGTGCAGGGGAAAGAATAGTAGACATAATAGCAACAGACATACAAACTAAAGAATTACAAAA
ACAAATTACAAAAATTCAAAATTTTCGGGTTTATTACAGGGACAGCAGAGATCCACTTTGGCGCCGGCTC
GAGGGGG
Features (pLannotate 1.2.2; 29 found; start..end, strand, type, name):
     14..80      +  CDS            small t antigen (fragment): SV40 (simian virus 40) small t antigen
    106..317     +  promoter       EF-1α core promoter: core promoter for human elongation factor EF-1α
    318..1256    +  intron         EF-1α intron A: intron upstream of the start codon of human EF-1α
   1278..1877    +  CDS            PuroR (fragment): puromycin N-acetyltransferase; pac from Streptomyces; confers resistance to puromycin
   1893..2481    +  misc_feature   WPRE: woodchuck hepatitis virus posttranscriptional regulatory element
   2532..2551    +  misc_feature   cPPT/CTS (fragment): central polypurine tract and central termination sequence of HIV-1
   2553..2786    +  LTR            3' LTR (ΔU3): self-inactivating 3' long terminal repeat (LTR) from HIV-1
   2864..2985    +  polyA_signal   SV40 poly(A) signal: SV40 polyadenylation signal
   3025..3160    +  rep_origin     SV40 ori: SV40 origin of replication
   3181..3199    -  promoter       T7 promoter: promoter for bacteriophage T7 RNA polymerase
   3207..3362    +  CDS            lacZα (fragment): LacZα fragment of β-galactosidase; lacZ fragment
   3367..3795    +  rep_origin     f1 ori (sequence partly withheld): f1 bacteriophage origin of replication; arrow indicates direction of (+) strand synthesis
   3848..3952    +  promoter       AmpR promoter: bla
   3953..4813    +  CDS            AmpR: β-lactamase; bla; confers resistance to ampicillin, carbenicillin, and related antibiotics
   4984..5572    +  rep_origin     ori: high-copy-number ColE1/pMB1/pBR322/pUC origin of replication
   5755..5847    +  CDS            lacI (fragment): lac repressor; lacI; The lac repressor binds to the lac operator to inhibit transcription in E. coli. This inhibition can be relieved by adding lactose or isopropyl-β-D-thiogalactopyranoside (IPTG).
   5860..5881    +  protein_bind   CAP binding site: CAP binding activates transcription in the presence of cAMP. E. coli catabolite activator protein
   5896..5926    +  promoter       lac promoter: promoter for the E. coli lac operon
   5934..5950    +  protein_bind   lac operator: The lac repressor binds to the lac operator to inhibit transcription in E. coli. This inhibition can be relieved by adding lactose or isopropyl-β-D-thiogalactopyranoside (IPTG). lac repressor encoded by lacI
   5995..6013    +  promoter       T3 promoter: promoter for bacteriophage T3 RNA polymerase
   6041..6267    +  promoter       RSV promoter: Rous sarcoma virus enhancer/promoter
   6268..6448    +  LTR            5' LTR (truncated): truncated 5' long terminal repeat (LTR) from HIV-1
   6495..6620    +  misc_feature   HIV-1 Ψ: packaging signal of human immunodeficiency virus type 1
   6604..6967    +  CDS            HIV-1 gag (fragment): gag protein from human immunodeficiency virus 1; gag
   7113..7346    +  misc_feature   RRE: The Rev response element (RRE) of HIV-1 allows for Rev-dependent mRNA export from the nucleus to the cytoplasm.
   7723..7749    +  CDS            Rev (fragment): human immunodeficiency virus 1 (HIV-1) Rev protein; rev; enhances nuclear export of unspliced and incompletely spliced viral mRNAs
   7753..7993    +  promoter       U6 promoter: RNA polymerase III promoter for human U6 snRNA
   8023..8098    +  misc_RNA       gRNA scaffold: guide RNA scaffold for the Streptococcus pyogenes CRISPR/Cas9 system
   8154..8271    +  misc_feature   cPPT/CTS: central polypurine tract and central termination sequence of HIV-1
