[The description below was written by a language model from this plasmid's Addgene catalogue record and pLannotate feature annotations shown in this document.]
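Description:
SGK2 gRNA (BRDN0001149504) is a third-generation lentiviral CRISPR guide plasmid built on the lentiGuide-Puro backbone and designed to target human SGK2, with the guide chosen against several SGK2 reference transcripts. It is one member of a human kinome gRNA collection. In bacteria it is maintained through a high-copy ColE1/pUC-type origin and selected with ampicillin via the β-lactamase gene. The backbone also carries an f1 origin, an SV40 origin and poly(A) signal, and remnants of a lac/T7/T3 cloning region that have no role in the payload.

The transfer cassette is framed by an RSV promoter fused to a truncated HIV-1 5' LTR, which makes genomic RNA production Tat-independent, and a self-inactivating ΔU3 3' LTR. Between these lie the Ψ packaging signal with a gag fragment, the Rev response element for Rev-dependent nuclear export, and a cPPT/CTS that aids nuclear import of the reverse-transcribed genome. A human U6 RNA polymerase III promoter drives the SGK2-specific spacer joined to the Streptococcus pyogenes Cas9 guide scaffold. Downstream, the EF-1α core promoter with its intron A expresses puromycin N-acetyltransferase, followed by a WPRE to boost transcript stability and expression, which allows puromycin selection of transduced mammalian cells.

The plasmid does not encode Cas9, so it is meant to be used with a separate Cas9 lentiviral vector or in cells that already express Cas9. Its typical application is packaging into lentivirus to deliver the guide stably for Cas9-mediated disruption of SGK2, individually or as part of kinome-scale loss-of-function work.
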