Addgene plasmid #76208: SGK2 gRNA (BRDN0001149504)
Purpose: 3rd generation lentiviral gRNA plasmid targeting human SGK2
Depositing lab: John Doench & David Root. Depositing organization: Broad Institute. Publication: Optimized sgRNA design to maximize activity and minimize off-target effects of CRISPR-Cas9. Doench JG, Fusi N, Sullender M, Hegde M, Vaimberg EW, Donovan KF, Smith I, Tothova Z, Wilen C, Orchard R, Virgin HW, Listgarten J, Root DE. Nat Biotechnol. 2016 Jan 18. doi: 10.1038/nbt.3437. PubMed 26780180.
Backbone
  Vector backbone: lentiGuide-Puro
  Backbone manufacturer: Zhang Lab (Addgene plasmid # 52963)
  Vector type: Mammalian Expression, Lentiviral, CRISPR
  Selectable markers: Puromycin
Growth in bacteria
  Bacterial resistance: Ampicillin, 100 μg/mL
  Growth temperature: 37°C
  Growth strain: DH5alpha
  Copy number: High Copy
Gene/Insert
  Gene/Insert name: SGK2 (alt names: SGK2; NM_001199264.1)
  gRNA/shRNA sequence: AGAGCCTTATGATCGAGCAG
  Species: H. sapiens (human)
  Entrez Gene: SGK2 (a.k.a. H-SGK2, dJ138B7.2)
  Promoter: hU6
  Cloning method: Unknown
  Sequencing primers: 5′ U6-F; 3′ pS2-R
Terms and licenses: Academic/Nonprofit Terms; Industry Terms: Not Available to Industry
Depositor comments: The gRNA was designed to target the following Genbank reference sequence(s): NM_001199264.1,NM_016276.3,NM_170693.2. Note that this plasmid does NOT contain Cas9. It should be used in conjunction with lentiCas9-Blast (Addgene #52962) or otherwise with cell lines already expressing Cas9. Browse the full kinome gRNA library at http://www.addgene.org/pooled-library/broadgpp-human-kinome/ or visit http://www.broadinstitute.org/rnai/public/ for detailed protocols and information.
How to cite: SGK2 gRNA (BRDN0001149504) was a gift from John Doench & David Root (Addgene plasmid # 76208 ; http://n2t.net/addgene:76208 ; RRID:Addgene_76208)
