>Addgene plasmid #76208 | SGK2 gRNA (BRDN0001149504) | depositor partial sequence | sequence record 143668 | Target Sequence
AGAGCCTTATGATCGAGCAG
