>Addgene plasmid #76208 | SGK2 gRNA (BRDN0001149504) | addgene partial sequence | sequence record 185393 | hU6-F
GTAGAAAGTAATAATTTCTTGGGTAGTTTGCAGTTTTAAAATTATGTTTTAAAATGGACTATCATATGCT
TACCGTAACTTGAAAGTATTTCGATTTCTTGGCTTTATATATCTTGTGGAAAGGACGAAACACCGAGAGC
CTTATGATCGAGCAGGTTTTAGAGCTAGAAATAGCAAGTTAAAATAAGGCTAGTCCGTTATCAACTTGAA
AAAGTGGCACCGAGTCGGTGCTTTTTTAAGCTTGGCGTAACTAGATCTTGAGACAAATGGCAGTATTCAT
CCACAATTTTAAAAGAAAAGGGGGGATTGGGGGGTACAGTGCAGGGGAAAGAATAGTAGACATAATAGCA
ACAGACATACAAACTAAAGAATTACAAAAACAAATTACAAAAATTCAAAATTTTCGGGTTTATTACAGGG
ACAGCAGAGATCCACTTTGGCGCCGGCTCGAGGGGGCCCGGGTGCAAAGATGGATAAAGTTTTAAACAGA
GAGGAATCTTTGCAGCTAATGGACCTTCTAGGTCTTGAAAGGAGTGGGAATTGGCTCCGGTGCCCGTCAG
TGGGCAGAGC
